>Addgene plasmid #68004 | pABD1031 | addgene partial sequence | sequence record 123883 | EXFP-internal-F 5'-ACGACGGCAACTACAAGACC-3'
CATCGAGCTGAAGGGCATCGACTTCAAGGAGGACGGCAACATCCTGGGGCACAAGCTGGAGTACAACTAC
AACAGCCACAACGTCTATATCATGGCCGACAAGCAGAAGAACGGCATCAAGGTGAACTTCAAGATCCGCC
ACAACATCGAGGACTCCGGACTCAGATCTATCACAAGTTTGTACAAAAAAGCAGGCTTCATGCATCATTT
TGTCCCTGACTTCGATACCGATGATGATTATGTCAACAACCATAATTCTTCTTTGAATCATCTTCCTAGA
AAATCCATTACTACTATGGGTGAAGATGATGATCTTATGGAGCTTTTATGGCAGAACGGTCAAGTTGTTG
TTCAAAACCAGAGACTTCACACCAAGAAACCTTCTTCTTCTCCACCGAAGCTTCTTCCTTCTATGGATCC
TCAGCAGCAACCTTCTTCAGATCAGAATCTTTTTATTCAAGAAGATGAAATGACTTCTTGGCTTCATTAT
CCTCTCCGTGACGATGATTTCTGCTCAGATCTTCTCTTCTCCGCCGCACCTACTGCGACGGCTACCGCGA
CGGTGAGTCAAGTCACCGCCGCGAGACCGCCAGTATCTTCGACGAAATGAGTCGAGGCCGCCGGTGAGGA
ACTTCATGAATTTCTCGAGGCTGAGAGGGGATTTTAATA
