[The description below was written by a language model from this plasmid's Addgene catalogue record.]
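Description:
pABD1031 is a plant expression plasmid built on the pSITE-BiFC-C1cec backbone, one of the pSITE series of vectors designed for transient expression of fluorescent protein fusions in plant cells. The backbone is recorded as about 8 kb, giving a total of roughly 9.4 kb with the insert. It is propagated in standard E. coli cloning strains under spectinomycin/streptomycin selection. The record does not list the origins of replication, copy number, T-DNA borders or any plant selectable marker, and no feature table is provided.

The payload is the coding sequence of Arabidopsis PHYTOCHROME-INTERACTING FACTOR 1 (PIF1, also called PIL5; locus AT2G20180), an insert of about 1.4 kb introduced by Gateway recombination. Expression is driven by a doubled Cauliflower Mosaic Virus 35S promoter, a strong constitutive promoter widely used in plants. The backbone supplies a fluorescent tag fused to the N terminus of PIF1, which the record gives as eYFP. The backbone name, however, indicates a bimolecular fluorescence complementation vector, in which the tag would normally be a non-fluorescent fragment of a fluorescent protein rather than the intact protein. The catalogue fields do not resolve this point, so the exact tag should be checked against the sequence.

The stated purpose is protein co-localization of PIF1 through its fluorescent fusion after transient expression in planta. The associated work concerns a Kelch F-box protein that promotes Arabidopsis seed germination by targeting PIF1, so the construct fits with imaging PIF1's subcellular location and its proximity to or interaction with partner proteins expressed from companion vectors.
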