Addgene plasmid #68004: pABD1031
Purpose: Protein co-localization of PIF1 (PIL5) via fluorescent fusion after transient expression in planta
Depositing lab: Bruce Downie. Depositing organization: University of Kentucky. Publication: KELCH F-BOX protein positively influences Arabidopsis seed germination by targeting PHYTOCHROME-INTERACTING FACTOR1. Majee M, Kumar S, Kathare PK, Wu S, Gingerich D, Nayak NR, Salaita L, Dinkins R, Martin K, Goodin M, Dirk LMA, Lloyd TD, Zhu L, Chappell J, Hunt AG, Vierstra R, Huq E, Downie AB. Proc Natl Acad Sci U S A. 2018 Apr 24;115(17):E4120-E4129. doi: 10.1073/pnas.1711919115. Epub 2018 Apr 9. PubMed 29632208.
Backbone
  Vector backbone: pSITE-BiFC-C1cec
  Backbone manufacturer: Martin et al 2009 The Plant Journal, 59 150-162 http://onlinelibrary.wiley.com/doi/10.1111/j.1365-313X.2009.03850.x
  Backbone size w/o insert (bp): 8000
  Total vector size (bp): 9439
  Vector type: Plant Expression
Growth in bacteria
  Bacterial resistance: Spectinomycin and Streptomycin, 20 & 50 μg/mL
  Growth temperature: 37°C
  Growth strain: DH5alpha
  Copy number: Unknown
Gene/Insert
  Gene/Insert name: PHY-INTERACTING FACTOR 1 (PIF1) (alt name: PHYTOCHROME INTERACTING FACTOR 3-LIKE 5, PIL5)
  Insert size (bp): 1439
  GenBank ID: AT2G20180
  Entrez Gene: PIL5 (a.k.a. AT2G20180, PHY-INTERACTING FACTOR 1, PIF1, T2G17.2, T2G17_2, phytochrome interacting factor 3-like 5)
  Promoter: 2X Cauliflower Mosaic Virus 35S promoter
  Tag / fusion protein: eYFP (N terminal on backbone)
  Cloning method: Gateway Cloning
  Sequencing primers: 5′ unknown; 3′ unknown
Terms and licenses: Academic/Nonprofit Terms; Industry Terms: Not Available to Industry
How to cite: pABD1031 was a gift from Bruce Downie (Addgene plasmid # 68004 ; http://n2t.net/addgene:68004 ; RRID:Addgene_68004)
